Addgene plasmid #132153: pDONR221_SLC39A6
Purpose: Gateway entry clone with codon-optimized ORF sequence for subcloning into custom expression vectors
Depositing lab: RESOLUTE Consortium & Giulio Superti-Furga. Depositing organization: CeMM Research Center for Molecular Medicine. Publication: The RESOLUTE consortium: unlocking SLC transporters for drug discovery. Superti-Furga G, Lackner D, Wiedmer T, Ingles-Prieto A, Barbosa B, Girardi E, Goldmann U, Gurtl B, Klavins K, Klimek C, Lindinger S, Lineiro-Retes E, Muller AC, Onstein S, Redinger G, Reil D, Sedlyarov V, Wolf G, Crawford M, Everley R, ... Steppan CM. Nat Rev Drug Discov. 2020 Jul;19(7):429-430. doi: 10.1038/d41573-020-00056-6. PubMed 32265506.
Backbone
  Vector backbone: pDONR221
  Backbone manufacturer: Thermo Fisher Scientific
  Backbone size w/o insert (bp): 2550
  Vector type: Mammalian Expression
Growth in bacteria
  Bacterial resistance: Kanamycin, 50 μg/mL
  Growth temperature: 37°C
  Growth strain: Stbl3
  Copy number: High Copy
Gene/Insert
  Gene/Insert name: SLC39A6 (alt name: LIV-1)
  Species: H. sapiens (human)
  Insert size (bp): 2265
  Entrez Gene: SLC39A6 (a.k.a. LIV-1, LIV1, ZIP6)
  Cloning method: Gateway Cloning
  Sequencing primers: 5′ M13-fwd; 3′ M13-rev
Terms and licenses: Academic/Nonprofit Terms; Industry Terms
Depositor comments: For more information on the full Resolute plasmid collection, please see www.addgene.org/depositor-collections/re-solute/. Please provide your feedback on this plasmid to the RESOLUTE consortium by filling out their RESOLUTE repository feedback form: https://forms.office.com/Pages/ResponsePage.aspx?id=0e05yklzmkS7rjFGQL4N7z4feCLQvEJAmVcOCM_u885UN1JJRko0Ukg4TVQwNTZLOUxPQVJWT1NHUCQlQCN0PWcu
How to cite: pDONR221_SLC39A6 was a gift from RESOLUTE Consortium & Giulio Superti-Furga (Addgene plasmid # 132153 ; http://n2t.net/addgene:132153 ; RRID:Addgene_132153)
