[The description below was written by a language model from this plasmid's Addgene catalogue record and pLannotate feature annotations shown in this document.]
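Description:
pDONR221_SLC39A6 is a Gateway entry clone built on the pDONR221 backbone, carrying a codon-optimized open reading frame for human SLC39A6 (also known as LIV-1 or ZIP6), a solute carrier annotated as a probable zinc-influx transporter. The sequenced plasmid is about 4.8 kb. It is maintained in E. coli at high copy through a ColE1/pUC-type origin of replication and is selected with kanamycin via an aminoglycoside phosphotransferase (KanR) gene.

The 2,265 bp SLC39A6 coding sequence sits between attL1 and attL2 recombination sites, the arrangement produced when an ORF is recombined into a donor vector. These sites allow directional transfer of the ORF, in a defined orientation and reading frame, into any attR-containing destination vector through an LR Clonase reaction. Upstream of attL1 lie the rrnB T1 and T2 transcription terminators, which insulate the insert from read-through transcription in bacteria. A T7 promoter lies just beyond attL2 on the opposite strand, pointing back toward the insert. The short lacI and lacZα fragments in the annotation are backbone remnants rather than functional genes.

Although the catalogue lists the vector type as mammalian expression, the feature table shows no eukaryotic promoter, polyadenylation signal or epitope tag, so the plasmid itself is not an expression construct. It serves as a shuttle source for subcloning the ORF into custom expression vectors. It belongs to a consortium-wide collection of SLC transporter clones assembled to support functional study and drug discovery on this protein family.
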