Features (pLannotate 1.2.2; 10 found; start..end, strand, type, name):
    121..213     +  CDS            lacI (fragment): lac repressor; lacI; The lac repressor binds to the lac operator to inhibit transcription in E. coli. This inhibition can be relieved by adding lactose or isopropyl-β-D-thiogalactopyranoside (IPTG).
    268..295     -  terminator     rrnB T2 terminator: transcription terminator T2 from the E. coli rrnB gene
    427..470     +  terminator     rrnB T1 terminator: Escherichia coli rrnB; transcription terminator T1 from the E. coli rrnB gene
    517..553     -  CDS            lacZα (fragment): LacZα fragment of β-galactosidase; lacZ fragment
    569..668     +  protein_bind   attL1: mutant version of attL; recombination site for the Gateway® LR reaction LR Clonase™
    674..2938    +  CDS            SLC39A6: S39A6_HUMAN - Also known as LIV1, ZIP6. Experimental evidence at protein level: Swiss-Prot protein existence level 1. May act as a zinc-influx transporter. From Homo sapiens (Human).
   2940..3039    -  protein_bind   attL2: mutant version of attL; recombination site for the Gateway® LR reaction LR Clonase™
   3057..3075    -  promoter       T7 promoter: promoter for bacteriophage T7 RNA polymerase
   3209..4018    +  CDS            KanR: aminoglycoside phosphotransferase; aph(3')-Ia; confers resistance to kanamycin in bacteria or G418 (Geneticin®) in eukaryotes
   4165..4753    +  rep_origin     ori: high-copy-number ColE1/pMB1/pBR322/pUC origin of replication
>Addgene plasmid #132153 | pDONR221_SLC39A6 | addgene full sequence | sequence record 260428 | Addgene NGS Result
CTTTCCTGCGTTATCCCCTGATTCTGTGGATAACCGTATTACCGCCTTTGAGTGAGCTGATACCGCTCGC
CGCAGCCGAACGACCGAGCGCAGCGAGTCAGTGAGCGAGGAAGCGGAAGAGCGCCCAATACGCAAACCGC
CTCTCCCCGCGCGTTGGCCGATTCATTAATGCAGCTGGCACGACAGGTTTCCCGACTGGAAAGCGGGCAG
TGAGCGCAACGCAATTAATACGCGTACCGCTAGCCAGGAAGAGTTTGTAGAAACGCAAAAAGGCCATCCG
TCAGGATGGCCTTCTGCTTAGTTTGATGCCTGGCAGTTTATGGCGGGCGTCCTGCCCGCCACCCTCCGGG
CCGTTGCTTCACAACGTTCAAATCCGCTCCCGGCGGATTTGTCCTACTCAGGAGAGCGTTCACCGACAAA
CAACAGATAAAACGAAAGGCCCAGTCTTCCGACTGAGCCTTTCGTTTTATTTGATGCCTGGCAGTTCCCT
ACTCTCGCGTTAACGCTAGCATGGATGTTTTCCCAGTCACGACGTTGTAAAACGACGGCCAGTCTTAAGC
TCGGGCCCCAAATAATGATTTTATTTTGACTGATAGTGACCTGTTCGTTGCAACACATTGATGAGCAATG
CTTTTTTATAATGCCAACTTTGTACAAAAAAGCAGGCTCCACCATGGCCAGGAAGCTGTCTGTGATCCTG
ATCCTGACCTTCGCCCTGAGCGTGACAAATCCTCTGCACGAGCTGAAGGCCGCCGCCTTTCCCCAGACCA
CAGAGAAGATCTCCCCTAATTGGGAGTCTGGCATCAACGTGGATCTGGCCATCAGCACCCGGCAGTACCA
CCTGCAGCAGCTGTTCTACAGATATGGCGAGAACAATAGCCTGTCCGTGGAGGGCTTTAGGAAGCTGCTG
CAGAACATCGGCATCGACAAGATCAAGCGCATCCACATCCACCACGATCACGACCACCACAGCGACCACG
AGCACCACTCCGATCACGAGCGGCACTCTGACCACGAGCACCACAGCGAGCATGAACACCACTCCGATCA
CGACCACCACTCTCACCACAATCACGCCGCCAGCGGCAAGAACAAGAGAAAGGCCCTGTGCCCAGATCAC
GACTCCGATAGCTCCGGCAAGGATCCCAGGAATTCTCAGGGCAAGGGAGCACACAGGCCTGAGCACGCAT
CCGGCCGGAGAAATGTGAAGGACTCTGTGAGCGCCTCCGAGGTGACCTCTACAGTGTACAACACCGTGAG
CGAGGGCACACACTTCCTGGAGACCATCGAGACACCTCGGCCAGGCAAGCTGTTTCCAAAGGACGTGTCT
AGCTCCACCCCCCCTTCCGTGACATCTAAGAGCAGGGTGTCTCGCCTGGCCGGCAGAAAGACCAATGAGT
CCGTGTCTGAGCCTCGGAAGGGCTTCATGTATAGCAGAAACACAAATGAGAACCCACAGGAGTGTTTTAA
CGCCAGCAAGCTGCTGACCTCCCACGGCATGGGCATCCAGGTGCCACTGAATGCCACAGAGTTCAACTAC
CTGTGCCCCGCCATCATCAATCAGATCGATGCCCGGAGCTGTCTGATCCACACCTCCGAGAAGAAGGCCG
AGATCCCACCCAAGACATATTCCCTGCAGATCGCCTGGGTGGGCGGCTTCATCGCCATCAGCATCATCTC
CTTTCTGTCTCTGCTGGGCGTGATCCTGGTGCCCCTGATGAACAGGGTGTTCTTTAAGTTCCTGCTGAGC
TTTCTGGTGGCCCTGGCAGTGGGCACCCTGTCCGGCGACGCCTTCCTGCACCTGCTGCCTCACAGCCACG
CATCCCACCACCACAGCCACTCCCACGAGGAGCCAGCCATGGAGATGAAGCGCGGCCCCCTGTTCAGCCA
CCTGTCTAGCCAGAATATCGAGGAGTCTGCCTACTTTGATAGCACCTGGAAGGGACTGACAGCCCTGGGA
GGACTGTATTTCATGTTTCTGGTGGAGCACGTGCTGACCCTGATCAAGCAGTTTAAGGACAAGAAGAAGA
AGAACCAGAAGAAGCCTGAGAACGACGATGACGTGGAGATCAAGAAGCAGCTGTCCAAGTACGAGTCTCA
GCTGAGCACAAACGAGGAGAAGGTGGATACCGATGACAGGACAGAGGGCTATCTGCGCGCCGATTCCCAG
GAGCCTTCTCACTTCGACAGCCAGCAGCCAGCCGTGCTGGAGGAGGAGGAAGTGATGATCGCCCACGCCC
ACCCCCAGGAGGTGTACAATGAGTATGTGCCTAGAGGCTGCAAGAACAAGTGTCACAGCCACTTTCACGA
TACCCTGGGCCAGTCCGATGACCTGATCCACCACCACCACGACTACCACCACATCCTGCATCACCACCAC
CACCAGAATCACCACCCACACTCTCACAGCCAGCGGTATTCCAGAGAGGAGCTGAAGGATGCAGGAGTGG
CCACACTGGCATGGATGGTCATCATGGGCGATGGCCTGCACAACTTCTCTGACGGACTGGCAATCGGAGC
AGCCTTTACCGAGGGACTGTCCTCTGGCCTGTCCACATCTGTGGCCGTGTTCTGCCACGAGCTGCCACAC
GAGCTGGGCGACTTTGCCGTGCTGCTGAAGGCCGGCATGACCGTGAAGCAGGCCGTGCTGTACAATGCCC
TGTCTGCCATGCTGGCCTATCTGGGCATGGCCACCGGCATCTTCATCGGCCACTACGCCGAGAACGTGAG
CATGTGGATCTTCGCCCTGACAGCCGGCCTGTTTATGTATGTGGCCCTGGTGGACATGGTGCCCGAGATG
CTGCACAATGACGCCTCCGATCACGGCTGTTCTAGATGGGGCTACTTCTTTCTGCAGAACGCCGGCATGC
TGCTGGGCTTCGGCATCATGCTGCTGATCTCCATCTTTGAGCACAAGATCGTGTTCCGCATCAACTTTGA
CCCAGCTTTCTTGTACAAAGTTGGCATTATAAGAAAGCATTGCTTATCAATTTGTTGCAACGAACAGGTC
ACTATCAGTCAAAATAAAATCATTATTTGCCATCCAGCTGATATCCCCTATAGTGAGTCGTATTACATGG
TCATAGCTGTTTCCTGGCAGCTCTGGCCCGTGTCTCAAAATCTCTGATGTTACATTGCACAAGATAAAAA
TATATCATCATGAACAATAAAACTGTCTGCTTACATAAACAGTAATACAAGGGGTGTTATGAGCCATATT
CAACGGGAAACGTCGAGGCCGCGATTAAATTCCAACATGGATGCTGATTTATATGGGTATAAATGGGCTC
GCGATAATGTCGGGCAATCAGGTGCGACAATCTATCGCTTGTATGGGAAGCCCGATGCGCCAGAGTTGTT
TCTGAAACATGGCAAAGGTAGCGTTGCCAATGATGTTACAGATGAGATGGTCAGACTAAACTGGCTGACG
GAATTTATGCCTCTTCCGACCATCAAGCATTTTATCCGTACTCCTGATGATGCATGGTTACTCACCACTG
CGATCCCCGGAAAAACAGCATTCCAGGTATTAGAAGAATATCCTGATTCAGGTGAAAATATTGTTGATGC
GCTGGCAGTGTTCCTGCGCCGGTTGCATTCGATTCCTGTTTGTAATTGTCCTTTTAACAGCGATCGCGTA
TTTCGTCTCGCTCAGGCGCAATCACGAATGAATAACGGTTTGGTTGATGCGAGTGATTTTGATGACGAGC
GTAATGGCTGGCCTGTTGAACAAGTCTGGAAAGAAATGCATAAACTTTTGCCATTCTCACCGGATTCAGT
CGTCACTCATGGTGATTTCTCACTTGATAACCTTATTTTTGACGAGGGGAAATTAATAGGTTGTATTGAT
GTTGGACGAGTCGGAATCGCAGACCGATACCAGGATCTTGCCATCCTATGGAACTGCCTCGGTGAGTTTT
CTCCTTCATTACAGAAACGGCTTTTTCAAAAATATGGTATTGATAATCCTGATATGAATAAATTGCAGTT
TCATTTGATGCTCGATGAGTTTTTCTAATCAGAATTGGTTAATTGGTTGTAACACTGGCAGAGCATTACG
CTGACTTGACGGGACGGCGCAAGCTCATGACCAAAATCCCTTAACGTGAGTTACGCGTCGTTCCACTGAG
CGTCAGACCCCGTAGAAAAGATCAAAGGATCTTCTTGAGATCCTTTTTTTCTGCGCGTAATCTGCTGCTT
GCAAACAAAAAAACCACCGCTACCAGCGGTGGTTTGTTTGCCGGATCAAGAGCTACCAACTCTTTTTCCG
AAGGTAACTGGCTTCAGCAGAGCGCAGATACCAAATACTGTTCTTCTAGTGTAGCCGTAGTTAGGCCACC
ACTTCAAGAACTCTGTAGCACCGCCTACATACCTCGCTCTGCTAATCCTGTTACCAGTGGCTGCTGCCAG
TGGCGATAAGTCGTGTCTTACCGGGTTGGACTCAAGACGATAGTTACCGGATAAGGCGCAGCGGTCGGGC
TGAACGGGGGGTTCGTGCACACAGCCCAGCTTGGAGCGAACGACCTACACCGAACTGAGATACCTACAGC
GTGAGCTATGAGAAAGCGCCACGCTTCCCGAAGGGAGAAAGGCGGACAGGTATCCGGTAAGCGGCAGGGT
CGGAACAGGAGAGCGCACGAGGGAGCTTCCAGGGGGAAACGCCTGGTATCTTTATAGTCCTGTCGGGTTT
CGCCACCTCTGACTTGAGCGTCGATTTTTGTGATGCTCGTCAGGGGGGCGGAGCCTATGGAAAAACGCCA
GCAACGCGGCCTTTTTACGGTTCCTGGCCTTTTGCTGGCCTTTTGCTCACATGTT
