>Addgene plasmid #132153 | pDONR221_SLC39A6 | depositor partial sequence | sequence record 253706 | Codon-optimized ORF of SLC39A6
ATGGCCAGGAAGCTGTCTGTGATCCTGATCCTGACCTTCGCCCTGAGCGTGACAAATCCTCTGCACGAGC
TGAAGGCCGCCGCCTTTCCCCAGACCACAGAGAAGATCTCCCCTAATTGGGAGTCTGGCATCAACGTGGA
TCTGGCCATCAGCACCCGGCAGTACCACCTGCAGCAGCTGTTCTACAGATATGGCGAGAACAATAGCCTG
TCCGTGGAGGGCTTTAGGAAGCTGCTGCAGAACATCGGCATCGACAAGATCAAGCGCATCCACATCCACC
ACGATCACGACCACCACAGCGACCACGAGCACCACTCCGATCACGAGCGGCACTCTGACCACGAGCACCA
CAGCGAGCATGAACACCACTCCGATCACGACCACCACTCTCACCACAATCACGCCGCCAGCGGCAAGAAC
AAGAGAAAGGCCCTGTGCCCAGATCACGACTCCGATAGCTCCGGCAAGGATCCCAGGAATTCTCAGGGCA
AGGGAGCACACAGGCCTGAGCACGCATCCGGCCGGAGAAATGTGAAGGACTCTGTGAGCGCCTCCGAGGT
GACCTCTACAGTGTACAACACCGTGAGCGAGGGCACACACTTCCTGGAGACCATCGAGACACCTCGGCCA
GGCAAGCTGTTTCCAAAGGACGTGTCTAGCTCCACCCCCCCTTCCGTGACATCTAAGAGCAGGGTGTCTC
GCCTGGCCGGCAGAAAGACCAATGAGTCCGTGTCTGAGCCTCGGAAGGGCTTCATGTATAGCAGAAACAC
AAATGAGAACCCACAGGAGTGTTTTAACGCCAGCAAGCTGCTGACCTCCCACGGCATGGGCATCCAGGTG
CCACTGAATGCCACAGAGTTCAACTACCTGTGCCCCGCCATCATCAATCAGATCGATGCCCGGAGCTGTC
TGATCCACACCTCCGAGAAGAAGGCCGAGATCCCACCCAAGACATATTCCCTGCAGATCGCCTGGGTGGG
CGGCTTCATCGCCATCAGCATCATCTCCTTTCTGTCTCTGCTGGGCGTGATCCTGGTGCCCCTGATGAAC
AGGGTGTTCTTTAAGTTCCTGCTGAGCTTTCTGGTGGCCCTGGCAGTGGGCACCCTGTCCGGCGACGCCT
TCCTGCACCTGCTGCCTCACAGCCACGCATCCCACCACCACAGCCACTCCCACGAGGAGCCAGCCATGGA
GATGAAGCGCGGCCCCCTGTTCAGCCACCTGTCTAGCCAGAATATCGAGGAGTCTGCCTACTTTGATAGC
ACCTGGAAGGGACTGACAGCCCTGGGAGGACTGTATTTCATGTTTCTGGTGGAGCACGTGCTGACCCTGA
TCAAGCAGTTTAAGGACAAGAAGAAGAAGAACCAGAAGAAGCCTGAGAACGACGATGACGTGGAGATCAA
GAAGCAGCTGTCCAAGTACGAGTCTCAGCTGAGCACAAACGAGGAGAAGGTGGATACCGATGACAGGACA
GAGGGCTATCTGCGCGCCGATTCCCAGGAGCCTTCTCACTTCGACAGCCAGCAGCCAGCCGTGCTGGAGG
AGGAGGAAGTGATGATCGCCCACGCCCACCCCCAGGAGGTGTACAATGAGTATGTGCCTAGAGGCTGCAA
GAACAAGTGTCACAGCCACTTTCACGATACCCTGGGCCAGTCCGATGACCTGATCCACCACCACCACGAC
TACCACCACATCCTGCATCACCACCACCACCAGAATCACCACCCACACTCTCACAGCCAGCGGTATTCCA
GAGAGGAGCTGAAGGATGCAGGAGTGGCCACACTGGCATGGATGGTCATCATGGGCGATGGCCTGCACAA
CTTCTCTGACGGACTGGCAATCGGAGCAGCCTTTACCGAGGGACTGTCCTCTGGCCTGTCCACATCTGTG
GCCGTGTTCTGCCACGAGCTGCCACACGAGCTGGGCGACTTTGCCGTGCTGCTGAAGGCCGGCATGACCG
TGAAGCAGGCCGTGCTGTACAATGCCCTGTCTGCCATGCTGGCCTATCTGGGCATGGCCACCGGCATCTT
CATCGGCCACTACGCCGAGAACGTGAGCATGTGGATCTTCGCCCTGACAGCCGGCCTGTTTATGTATGTG
GCCCTGGTGGACATGGTGCCCGAGATGCTGCACAATGACGCCTCCGATCACGGCTGTTCTAGATGGGGCT
ACTTCTTTCTGCAGAACGCCGGCATGCTGCTGGGCTTCGGCATCATGCTGCTGATCTCCATCTTTGAGCA
CAAGATCGTGTTCCGCATCAACTTT
